Addgene plasmid #156746: pD649-HAsp-KIR3DP1-Fc(DAPA)-AviTag-6xHis
Purpose: Mammalian expression of secreted protein fused to Fc(DAPA)-Avi-6xHis.
Depositing lab: Chris Garcia. Depositing organization: Stanford University. Publication: A Human IgSF Cell-Surface Interactome Reveals a Complex Network of Protein-Protein Interactions. Wojtowicz WM, Vielmetter J, Fernandes RA, Siepe DH, Eastman CL, Chisholm GB, Cox S, Klock H, Anderson PW, Rue SM, Miller JJ, Glaser SM, Bragstad ML, Vance J, Lam AW, Lesley SA, Zinn K, Garcia KC. Cell. 2020 Aug 20;182(4):1027-1043.e17. doi: 10.1016/j.cell.2020.07.025. PubMed 32822567.
Backbone
  Vector backbone: pD649
  Backbone size w/o insert (bp): 6106
  Vector type: Mammalian Expression
Growth in bacteria
  Bacterial resistance: Ampicillin, 100 μg/mL
  Growth temperature: 37°C
  Growth strain: DH5alpha
  Copy number: High Copy
Gene/Insert
  Gene/Insert name: KIR3DP1 (alt name: KI3P1)
  Species: H. sapiens (human)
  Insert size (bp): 921
  Mutation: Fc region of human IgG contains D265A and P329A mutations (DAPA)
  Entrez Gene: KIR3DP1 (a.k.a. CD158c, KIR2DS6, KIR3DS2P, KIR48, KIRX)
  Promoter: CMV/SP6
  Tag / fusion protein: Fc(DAPA)-AviTag-6xHis (C terminal on backbone)
  Cloning method: Restriction Enzyme; 5′ cloning site GCGGCCGC (not destroyed); 3′ cloning site GGCGCGCC (not destroyed)
  Sequencing primers: 5′ ATTTAGGTGACACTATAG; 3′ CACGTACCAGTTGAACTTCACC
Resource information
  A portion of this plasmid was derived from a plasmid made by: synthesis by ThermoFisher
Terms and licenses: Academic/Nonprofit Terms; Industry Terms: Not Available to Industry
Depositor comments: Some plasmids in this collection may have an IS4-like element ISVsa5 family transposase upstream of the CMV promoter.
How to cite: pD649-HAsp-KIR3DP1-Fc(DAPA)-AviTag-6xHis was a gift from Chris Garcia (Addgene plasmid # 156746 ; http://n2t.net/addgene:156746 ; RRID:Addgene_156746)
