[The description below was written by a language model from this plasmid's Addgene catalogue record and pLannotate feature annotations shown in this document.]
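Description:
pD649-HAsp-KIR3DP1-Fc(DAPA)-AviTag-6xHis is a mammalian expression plasmid built on the pD649 backbone for producing a secreted, Fc-fused form of human KIR3DP1 (also catalogued as CD158c/KIRX), a member of the killer-cell immunoglobulin-like receptor family. It is propagated in E. coli as a high-copy plasmid through a ColE1/pUC-type origin and selected with ampicillin via a β-lactamase gene. The sequenced record is about 7.0 kb, matching the stated backbone plus a 921 bp insert.

Expression is driven by the CMV immediate-early enhancer and promoter, followed by a fragment of CMV intron A and an SP6 promoter that can also serve for in vitro transcription or as a sequencing primer site. The name indicates an HA signal peptide; the automated annotation instead labels a short match at this position as an IgH signal sequence fragment, so the exact leader identity is not resolved by the table. The KIR3DP1 segment, cloned between retained NotI and AscI sites, is annotated by similarity as KIR3DS1, which probably reflects homology within the KIR family. It is fused in frame to a human IgG1 Fc carrying the D265A and P329A (DAPA) substitutions, which are generally used to reduce Fc effector binding, then an AviTag for site-specific biotinylation by BirA and a 6xHis tag for metal-affinity purification; these two small tags are not separately annotated. A bGH polyadenylation signal ends the transcript. A downstream SV40/EM7-driven puromycin resistance cassette with an SV40 poly(A) signal could allow selection of transfected mammalian cells.

The plasmid belongs to a collection made for mapping interactions among human IgSF cell-surface proteins. The depositor notes that some collection members carry an IS4-like transposase upstream of the CMV promoter; none is annotated here.
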