Features (pLannotate 1.2.2; 21 found; start..end, strand, type, name):
    119..143     -  CDS            KanR (fragment): aminoglycoside phosphotransferase; aph(3')-Ia; confers resistance to kanamycin
    254..842     +  rep_origin     ori: high-copy-number ColE1/pMB1/pBR322/pUC origin of replication
   1067..1084    +  terminator     rrnB T2 terminator (fragment): transcription terminator T2 from the E. coli rrnB gene
   1109..1128    -  CDS            lacZα (fragment): LacZα fragment of β-galactosidase; lacZ fragment
   1584..1600    +  protein_bind   lac operator: The lac repressor binds to the lac operator to inhibit transcription in E. coli. This inhibition can be relieved by adding lactose or isopropyl-β-D-thiogalactopyranoside (IPTG). lac repressor encoded by lacI
   1843..2146    +  enhancer       CMV enhancer: human cytomegalovirus immediate early enhancer
   2147..2350    +  promoter       CMV promoter: human cytomegalovirus (CMV) immediate early promoter
   2486..2529    +  intron         CMV intron (fragment): modified intron A from human cytomegalovirus
   2581..2599    +  promoter       SP6 promoter: promoter for bacteriophage SP6 RNA polymerase
   2603..2640    +  CDS            IgH signal sequence (fragment): signal sequence from the mouse immunoglobulin heavy chain variable region
   2728..3633    +  CDS            KIR3DS1 (fragment): KI3S1_HUMAN - Also known as NKAT10. Experimental evidence at protein level: Swiss-Prot protein existence level 1. Receptor on natural killer (NK) cells for MHC class I molecules. Upon interaction with peptide-free HLA-F open conformer, triggers NK cell degranulation and anti-viral cytokine production. From Homo sapiens (Human).
   3685..4362    +  CDS            IGHG1 (fragment): IGHG1_HUMAN - Experimental evidence at protein level: Swiss-Prot protein existence level 1. Constant region of immunoglobulin heavy chains. Immunoglobulins, also known as antibodies, are membrane-bound or secreted glycoproteins produced by B lymphocytes. In the recognition phase of humoral immunity, the membrane-bound immunoglobulins serve as receptors which, upon binding of a specific antigen, trigger the clonal expansion and differentiation of B lymphocytes into immunoglobulins- secreting plasma cells. Secreted immunoglobulins mediate the effector phase of humoral immunity, which results in
   4577..4688    +  polyA_signal   bGH poly(A) signal: bovine growth hormone polyadenylation signal
   4689..4797    +  rep_origin     f1 ori (fragment): f1 bacteriophage origin of replication; arrow indicates direction of (+) strand synthesis
   4811..5140    +  promoter       SV40 promoter: SV40 enhancer and early promoter
   5188..5235    +  promoter       EM7 promoter: synthetic bacterial promoter&nbsp
   5254..5853    +  CDS            PuroR (fragment): puromycin N-acetyltransferase; pac from Streptomyces; confers resistance to puromycin
   5863..5988    +  CDS            ble (fragment): BLE_KLEPN - Experimental evidence at protein level: Swiss-Prot protein existence level 1. Binding protein with a strong affinity to the bleomycin family of antibiotics. Binds to CL990; an antimitotic-antibiotic compound. From Klebsiella pneumoniae.
   5983..6104    +  polyA_signal   SV40 poly(A) signal: SV40 polyadenylation signal
   6157..7017    -  CDS            AmpR: β-lactamase; bla; confers resistance to ampicillin, carbenicillin, and related antibiotics
   7020..89      -  promoter       AmpR promoter (fragment) (across the origin): bla
>Addgene plasmid #156746 | pD649-HAsp-KIR3DP1-Fc(DAPA)-AviTag-6xHis | addgene full sequence | sequence record 381366 | Addgene NGS Result
TTTCAATATTATTGAAGCATTTATCAGGGTTATTGTCTCATGAGCGGATACATATTTGAATGTATTTAGA
AAAATAAACAAATAGGGGTCAGTGTTACAACCAATTAACCAATTCTGAACATTATCGCGAGCCCATTTAT
ACCTGAATATGGCTCATAACACCCCTTGCTCATGACCAAAATCCCTTAACGTGAGTTACGCGCGCGTCGT
TCCACTGAGCGTCAGACCCCGTAGAAAAGATCAAAGGATCTTCTTGAGATCCTTTTTTTCTGCGCGTAAT
CTGCTGCTTGCAAACAAAAAAACCACCGCTACCAGCGGTGGTTTGTTTGCCGGATCAAGAGCTACCAACT
CTTTTTCCGAAGGTAACTGGCTTCAGCAGAGCGCAGATACCAAATACTGTTCTTCTAGTGTAGCCGTAGT
TAGCCCACCACTTCAAGAACTCTGTAGCACCGCCTACATACCTCGCTCTGCTAATCCTGTTACCAGTGGC
TGCTGCCAGTGGCGATAAGTCGTGTCTTACCGGGTTGGACTCAAGACGATAGTTACCGGATAAGGCGCAG
CGGTCGGGCTGAACGGGGGGTTCGTGCACACAGCCCAGCTTGGAGCGAACGACCTACACCGAACTGAGAT
ACCTACAGCGTGAGCTATGAGAAAGCGCCACGCTTCCCGAAGGGAGAAAGGCGGACAGGTATCCGGTAAG
CGGCAGGGTCGGAACAGGAGAGCGCACGAGGGAGCTTCCAGGGGGAAACGCCTGGTATCTTTATAGTCCT
GTCGGGTTTCGCCACCTCTGACTTGAGCGTCGATTTTTGTGATGCTCGTCAGGGGGGCGGAGCCTATGGA
AAAACGCCAGCAACGCGGCCTTTTTACGGTTCCTGGCCTTTTGCTGGCCTTTTGCTCACATGTTCTTTCC
TGCGTTATCCCCTGATTCTGTGGATAACCGTATTACCGCCTTTGAGTGAGCTGATACCGCTCGCCGCAGC
CGAACGACCGAGCGCAGCGAGTCAGTGAGCGAGGAAGCGGAAGGCGAGAGTAGGGAACTGCCAGGCATCA
AACTAAGCAGAAGGCCCCTGACGGATGGCCTTTTTGCGTTTCTACAAACTCTTTCTGTGTTGTAAAACGA
CGGCCAGTCTTAAGCTCGGGCCCCCTGGGCGGTTCTGATAACGAGTAATCGTTAATCCGCAAATAACGTA
AAAACCCGCTTCGGCGGGTTTTTTTATGGGGGGAGTTTAGGGAAAGAGCATTTGTCAGAATATTTAAGGG
CGCCTGTCACTTTGCTTGATATATGAGAATTATTTAACCTTATAAATGAGAAAAAAGCAACGCACTTTAA
ATAAGATACGTTGCTTTTTCGATTGATGAACACCTATAATTAAACTATTCATCTATTATTTATGATTTTT
TGTATATACAATATTTCTAGTTTGTTAAAGAGAATTAAGAAAATAAATCTCGAAAATAATAAAGGGAAAA
TCAGTTTTTGATATCAAAATTATACATGTCAACGATAATACAAAATATAATACAAACTATAAGATGTTAT
CAGTATTTATTATCATTTAGAATAAATTTTGTGTCGCCCTTAATTGTGAGCGGATAACAATTACGAGCTT
CATGCACAGTGGCGTTGACTCAATATTGGCCATTAGCCATATTATTCATTGGTTATATAGCATAAATCAA
TATTGGCTATTGGCCATTGCATACGTTGTATCTATATCATAATATGTACATTTATATTGGCTCATGTCCA
ATATGACCGCCATGTTGGCATTGATTATTGACTAGTTATTAATAGTAATCAATTACGGGGTCATTAGTTC
ATAGCCCATATATGGAGTTCCGCGTTACATAACTTACGGTAAATGGCCCGCCTGGCTGACCGCCCAACGA
CCCCCGCCCATTGACGTCAATAATGACGTATGTTCCCATAGTAACGCCAATAGGGACTTTCCATTGACGT
CAATGGGTGGAGTATTTACGGTAAACTGCCCACTTGGCAGTACATCAAGTGTATCATATGCCAAGTACGC
CCCCTATTGACGTCAATGACGGTAAATGGCCCGCCTGGCATTATGCCCAGTACATGACCTTATGGGACTT
TCCTACTTGGCAGTACATCTACGTATTAGTCATCGCTATTACCATGGTGATGCGGTTTTGGCAGTACATC
AATGGGCGTGGATAGCGGTTTGACTCACGGGGATTTCCAAGTCTCCACCCCATTGACGTCAATGGGAGTT
TGTTTTGGCACCAAAATCAACGGGACTTTCCAAAATGTCGTAACAACTCCGCCCCATTGACGCAAATGGG
CGGTAGGCGTGTACGGTGGGAGGTCTATATAAGCAGAGCTCGTTTAGTGAACCGTCAGATCGCCTGGAGA
CGCCATCCACGCTGTTTTGACCTCCATAGAAGACACCGGGACCGATCCAGCCTCCGCGGCCGGGAACGGT
GCATTGGAACGCGGATTCCCCGTGCCAAGAGTGACGTAAGTACCGCCTATAGAGTCTATAGGCCCACCCC
CTTGGCTTCGTTAGAACGCGGCTACAATTAATACATAACCTTATGTATCATACACATACGATTTAGGTGA
CACTATAGAATAACATCCACTTTGCCTTTCTCTCCACAGGTGTCCACTCCCAGGTCCAACTGCACCTCGG
TTCTATCGAAAACGCGCCTGCTAGCGCCACCATGAAGACCATCATTGCCCTGAGCTACATCTTCTGCCTG
GTGTTCGCTGCGGCCGCCCATGAAGGTGGCCAAGATAAGCCTTTTCTGAGCGCCTGGCCTTCTCCAGTGG
TGTCTGAAGGCGAACATGTGGCCCTGCAGTGTAGAAGCAGACTGGGCTTCAACGAGTTCAGCCTGAGCAA
AGAGGACGGCATGCCTGTGCCTGAGCTGTACAACCGGGTGTTCAGAAACACCGTGTTCATCGGCCCTGTG
ACACCAGCTCACGCCGGCACATATAGATGCAGAGGCTCTCACCCTCACTTTCTGACCGGATGGTCCGCTC
CTAGCAACCCTCTGGTTATCATGGTCACCGGCGTGCACAGAAAGCCTTCTCTGCTTGCCCATCCTGGACC
TCTGGTCAAGAGCGAAGAGACAGTGATTCTGCAGTGTTGGAGCGACGTGATGTTCGAGCACTTCCTGCTG
CACAGAGAGGGCAAGTTCAACGACACCCTGAGACTGACAGGCGAGCTGCACGATGGCGTGTCCAAGGCCA
ATTTCAGCATCGGCAGAATGACCCAGGATCTGGCCGGCACCTACAGATGTTATGGCTCTGTGCCTCACAG
CCCCTACCAGCTGTCTGCTCCTAGCGATCCCCTGGACATCGTGATCACAGGACTGTGTGGCAAGCCTAGC
CTGTCTGCCCAGCCTAGACCTATGGTTAAGGCCGGCGAGAGCGTGACCCTGTCTTGTAGCAGCAGAAGCA
GCTACGACATCTACCACCTGAGTAGAGAGGGCGAAGCCCACGAGCTGAGATTCCCTGCCGTGCCTAAAGT
GAACGGCACCTTCCAGGCCAACTTTCCACTGGGACCTGCCACACACGGCGGCACCTATCGGTGTTTCGGC
AGCTTCAGAGACAGCCCTTACGAGTGGTCCGACCTGTCTGATCCTCTGCTGGTGTCCGTGACCGACAGCA
TGAAAGAAAAGGGCAAAGACGTGATCCTTGGCGCGCCGGGCGGCGACAAGACCCACACCTGCCCCCCCTG
CCCAGCTCCAGAACTGCTGGGAGGGCCTTCCGTGTTCCTGTTCCCCCCCAAGCCCAAGGACACCCTGATG
ATCAGCAGGACCCCCGAGGTGACCTGCGTGGTGGTGGCCGTGTCCCACGAGGACCCAGAGGTGAAGTTCA
ACTGGTACGTGGACGGCGTGGAGGTGCACAACGCCAAGACCAAGCCCAGAGAGGAGCAGTACAACAGCAC
CTACAGGGTGGTGTCCGTGCTGACCGTGCTGCACCAGGACTGGCTGAACGGCAAAGAATACAAGTGCAAA
GTCTCCAACAAGGCCCTGGCTGCCCCAATCGAAAAGACAATCAGCAAGGCCAAGGGCCAGCCACGGGAGC
CCCAGGTGTACACCCTGCCCCCCAGCCGGGAGGAGATGACCAAGAACCAGGTGTCCCTGACCTGTCTGGT
GAAGGGCTTCTACCCCAGCGATATCGCCGTGGAGTGGGAGAGCAACGGCCAGCCCGAGAACAACTACAAG
ACCACCCCCCCAGTGCTGGACAGCGACGGCAGCTTCTTCCTGTACAGCAAGCTGACCGTGGACAAGTCCA
GGTGGCAGCAGGGCAACGTGTTCAGCTGCAGCGTGATGCACGAGGCCCTGCACAACCACTACACCCAGAA
GTCCCTGAGCCTGAGCCCCGGCGGCAGCGGTCTTAATGATATTTTCGAGGCTCAGAAGATTGAGTGGCAT
GAACACCACCACCATCACCACTAAGGCCGGCCTGTAGTCACTGGCACAACGCGTTACCCGGTAAGCCAAT
CGGGTATACACGGTCGTCATACTGCAGACAGGGTTCTTCTACTTTGCAAGATAGTCTTGAGTAGTAAAAT
AAATAGATAGAGAAAATCAGCCTCGACTGTGCCTTCTAGTTGCCAGCCATCTGTTGTTTGCCCCTCCCCC
GTGCCTTCCTTGACCCTGGAAGGTGCCACTCCCACTGTCCTTTCCTAATAAAATGAGGAAATTGCATCAC
AACACTCAACCCTATCTCGGTCTATTCTTTTGATTTATAAGGGATTTTGCCGATTTCGGCCTATTGGTTA
AAAAATGAGCTGATTTAACAAAAATTTAACGCGAATTAATTCTGTGGAATGTGTGTCAGTTAGGGTGTGG
AAAGTCCCCAGGCTCCCCAGCAGGCAGAAGTATGCAAAGCATGCATCTCAATTAGTCAGCAACCAGGTGT
GGAAAGTCCCCAGGCTCCCCAGCAGGCAGAAGTATGCAAAGCATGCATCTCAATTAGTCAGCAACCATAG
TCCCGCCCCTAACTCCGCCCATCCCGCCCCTAACTCCGCCCAGTTCCGCCCATTCTCCGCCCCATGGCTG
ACTAATTTTTTTTATTTATGCAGAGGCCGAGGCCGCCTCTGCCTCTGAGCTATTCCAGAAGTAGTGAGGA
GGCTTTTTTGGAGGCCTAGGCTTTTGCAAAAAGCTCCCGGGAGCTTGTATATCCATTTTCGGATCTGATC
AGCACGTGTTGACAATTAATCATCGGCATAGTATATCGGCATAGTATAATACGACAAGGTGAGGAACTAA
ACCATGACCGAGTACAAGCCCACGGTGCGCCTCGCCACCCGCGACGACGTCCCCAGGGCCGTACGCACCC
TCGCCGCCGCGTTCGCCGACTACCCCGCCACGCGCCACACCGTCGATCCGGACCGCCACATCGAGCGGGT
CACCGAGCTGCAAGAACTCTTCCTCACGCGCGTCGGGCTCGACATCGGCAAGGTGTGGGTCGCGGACGAC
GGCGCCGCGGTGGCGGTCTGGACCACGCCGGAGAGCGTCGAAGCGGGGGCGGTGTTCGCCGAGATCGGCC
CGCGCATGGCCGAGTTGAGCGGTTCCCGGCTGGCCGCGCAGCAACAGATGGAAGGCCTCCTGGCGCCGCA
CCGGCCCAAGGAGCCCGCGTGGTTCCTGGCCACCGTCGGCGTCTCGCCCGACCACCAGGGCAAGGGTCTG
GGCAGCGCCGTCGTGCTCCCCGGAGTGGAGGCGGCCGAGCGCGCCGGGGTGCCCGCCTTCCTGGAGACAT
CCGCGCCCCGCAACCTCCCCTTCTACGAGCGGCTCGGCTTCACCGTCACCGCCGACGTCGAGGTGCCCGA
AGGACCGCGCACCTGGTGCATGACCCGCAAGCCCGGTGCCTGACACGTGCTACGAGATTTCGATTCCACC
GCCGCCTTCTATGAAAGGTTGGGCTTCGGAATCGTTTTCCGGGACGCCGGCTGGATGATCCTCCAGCGCG
GGGATCTCATGCTGGAGTTCTTCGCCCACCCCAACTTGTTTATTGCAGCTTATAATGGTTACAAATAAAG
CAATAGCATCACAAATTTCACAAATAAAGCATTTTTTTCACTGCATTCTAGTTGTGGTTTGTCCAAACTC
ATCAATGTATCTTATCATGTCTGTATACCGTCGACCTCTAGCTAGAGCTTGGCGTAATCATGGTCATTAC
CAATGCTTAATCAGTGAGGCACCTATCTCAGCGATCTGTCTATTTCGTTCATCCATAGTTGCCTGACTCC
CCGTCGTGTAGATAACTACGATACGGGAGGGCTTACCATCTGGCCCCAGCGCTGCGATGATACCGCGAGA
ACCACGCTCACCGGCTCCGGATTTATCAGCAATAAACCAGCCAGCCGGAAGGGCCGAGCGCAGAAGTGGT
CCTGCAACTTTATCCGCCTCCATCCAGTCTATTAATTGTTGCCGGGAAGCTAGAGTAAGTAGTTCGCCAG
TTAATAGTTTGCGCAACGTTGTTGCCATCGCTACAGGCATCGTGGTGTCACGCTCGTCGTTTGGTATGGC
TTCATTCAGCTCCGGTTCCCAACGATCAAGGCGAGTTACATGATCCCCCATGTTGTGCAAAAAAGCGGTT
AGCTCCTTCGGTCCTCCGATCGTTGTCAGAAGTAAGTTGGCCGCAGTGTTATCACTCATGGTTATGGCAG
CACTGCATAATTCTCTTACTGTCATGCCATCCGTAAGATGCTTTTCTGTGACTGGTGAGTACTCAACCAA
GTCATTCTGAGAATAGTGTATGCGGCGACCGAGTTGCTCTTGCCCGGCGTCAATACGGGATAATACCGCG
CCACATAGCAGAACTTTAAAAGTGCTCATCATTGGAAAACGTTCTTCGGGGCGAAAACTCTCAAGGATCT
TACCGCTGTTGAGATCCAGTTCGATGTAACCCACTCGTGCACCCAACTGATCTTCAGCATCTTTTACTTT
CACCAGCGTTTCTGGGTGAGCAAAAACAGGAAGGCAAAATGCCGCAAAAAAGGGAATAAGGGCGACACGG
AAATGTTGAATACTCATATTCTTCCTT
