>Addgene plasmid #156746 | pD649-HAsp-KIR3DP1-Fc(DAPA)-AviTag-6xHis | depositor partial sequence | sequence record 302602 | insert (secreted protein)
CATGAAGGTGGCCAAGATAAGCCTTTTCTGAGCGCCTGGCCTTCTCCAGTGGTGTCTGAAGGCGAACATG
TGGCCCTGCAGTGTAGAAGCAGACTGGGCTTCAACGAGTTCAGCCTGAGCAAAGAGGACGGCATGCCTGT
GCCTGAGCTGTACAACCGGGTGTTCAGAAACACCGTGTTCATCGGCCCTGTGACACCAGCTCACGCCGGC
ACATATAGATGCAGAGGCTCTCACCCTCACTTTCTGACCGGATGGTCCGCTCCTAGCAACCCTCTGGTTA
TCATGGTCACCGGCGTGCACAGAAAGCCTTCTCTGCTTGCCCATCCTGGACCTCTGGTCAAGAGCGAAGA
GACAGTGATTCTGCAGTGTTGGAGCGACGTGATGTTCGAGCACTTCCTGCTGCACAGAGAGGGCAAGTTC
AACGACACCCTGAGACTGACAGGCGAGCTGCACGATGGCGTGTCCAAGGCCAATTTCAGCATCGGCAGAA
TGACCCAGGATCTGGCCGGCACCTACAGATGTTATGGCTCTGTGCCTCACAGCCCCTACCAGCTGTCTGC
TCCTAGCGATCCCCTGGACATCGTGATCACAGGACTGTGTGGCAAGCCTAGCCTGTCTGCCCAGCCTAGA
CCTATGGTTAAGGCCGGCGAGAGCGTGACCCTGTCTTGTAGCAGCAGAAGCAGCTACGACATCTACCACC
TGAGTAGAGAGGGCGAAGCCCACGAGCTGAGATTCCCTGCCGTGCCTAAAGTGAACGGCACCTTCCAGGC
CAACTTTCCACTGGGACCTGCCACACACGGCGGCACCTATCGGTGTTTCGGCAGCTTCAGAGACAGCCCT
TACGAGTGGTCCGACCTGTCTGATCCTCTGCTGGTGTCCGTGACCGACAGCATGAAAGAAAAGGGCAAAG
ACGTGATCCTT
